>Addgene plasmid #68444 | TOPO CloverCP | depositor full sequence | sequence record 128085 | Full plasmid sequence
AGCGCCCAATACGCAAACCGCCTCTCCCCGCGCGTTGGCCGATTCATTAATGCAGCTGGCACGACAGGTT
TCCCGACTGGAAAGCGGGCAGTGAGCGCAACGCAATTAATGTGAGTTAGCTCACTCATTAGGCACCCCAG
GCTTTACACTTTATGCTTCCGGCTCGTATGTTGTGTGGAATTGTGAGCGGATAACAATTTCACACAGGAA
ACAGCTATGACCATGATTACGCCAAGCTATTTAGGTGACACTATAGAATACTCAAGCTATGCATCAAGCT
TGGTACCGAGCTCGGATCCTAACTCGAACGCTAGCTGTGCGATCGTTTTTAATTAAGCCACCATGGTGAG
CAAGGGCGAGGAGCTGTTCACCGGGGTGGTGCCCATCCTGGTCGAGCTGGACGGCGACGTAAACGGCCAC
AAGTTCAGCGTCCGCGGCGAGGGCGAGGGCGATGCCACCAACGGCAAGCTGACCCTGAAGTTCATCTGCA
CCACCGGCAAGCTGCCCGTGCCCTGGCCCACCCTCGTGACCACCTTCGGCTACGGCGTGGCCTGCTTCAG
CCGCTACCCCGACCACATGAAGCAGCACGACTTCTTCAAGTCCGCCATGCCCGAAGGCTACGTCCAGGAG
CGCACCATCTCTTTCAAGGACGACGGTACCTACAAGACCCGCGCCGAGGTGAAGTTCGAGGGCGACACCC
TGGTGAACCGCATCGAGCTGAAGGGCATCGACTTCAAGGAGGACGGCAACATCCTGGGGCACAAGCTGGA
GTACAACTTCAACAGCCACAACGTCTATATCACGGCCGACAAGCAGAAGAACGGCATCAAGGCTAACTTC
AAGATCCGCCACAACGTTGAGGACGGCAGCGTGCAGCTCGCCGACCACTACCAGCAGAACACCCCCATCG
GCGACGGCCCCGTGCTGCTGCCCGACAACCACTACCTGAGCCATCAGTCCGCCCTGAGCAAAGACCCCAA
CGAGAAGCGCGATCACATGGTCCTGCTGGAGTTCGTGACCGCCGCCGGGATTACACATGGCATGGACGAG
CTGTACAAGTCTAGAGGGCCCTATTCTATAGTGTCACCTAAATGCAATTCTGCTTGCAAGAACTGGTTCA
GTAGCTTAAGCCACTTTGTGATCCACCTTAACAGCCACGGCTTCCCTCCCGAGGTGGAGGAGCAGGCCGC
CGGCACCCTGCCCATGAGCTGCGCCCAGGAGAGCGGCATGGATAGACACCCTGCTGCTTGCGCCAGCGCC
AGGATCAACGTCTAAAAACGTTGTTGTTTGGGGTTGAATTACTCTGGATCCACTAGTAACGGCCGCCAGT
GTGCTGGAATTCTGCAGATATCCATCACACTGGCGGCCGCTCGAGCATGCATCTAGAGGGCCCAATTCGC
CCTATAGTGAGTCGTATTACAATTCACTGGCCGTCGTTTTACAACGTCGTGACTGGGAAAACCCTGGCGT
TACCCAACTTAATCGCCTTGCAGCACATCCCCCTTTCGCCAGCTGGCGTAATAGCGAAGAGGCCCGCACC
GATCGCCCTTCCCAACAGTTGCGCAGCCTATACGTACGGCAGTTTAAGGTTTACACCTATAAAAGAGAGA
GCCGTTATCGTCTGTTTGTGGATGTACAGAGTGATATTATTGACACGCCGGGGCGACGGATGGTGATCCC
CCTGGCCAGTGCACGTCTGCTGTCAGATAAAGTCTCCCGTGAACTTTACCCGGTGGTGCATATCGGGGAT
GAAAGCTGGCGCATGATGACCACCGATATGGCCAGTGTGCCGGTCTCCGTTATCGGGGAAGAAGTGGCTG
ATCTCAGCCACCGCGAAAATGACATCAAAAACGCCATTAACCTGATGTTCTGGGGAATATAAATGTCAGG
CATGAGATTATCAAAAAGGATCTTCACCTAGATCCTTTTCACGTAGAAAGCCAGTCCGCAGAAACGGTGC
TGACCCCGGATGAATGTCAGCTACTGGGCTATCTGGACAAGGGAAAACGCAAGCGCAAAGAGAAAGCAGG
TAGCTTGCAGTGGGCTTACATGGCGATAGCTAGACTGGGCGGTTTTATGGACAGCAAGCGAACCGGAATT
GCCAGCTGGGGCGCCCTCTGGTAAGGTTGGGAAGCCCTGCAAAGTAAACTGGATGGCTTTCTCGCCGCCA
AGGATCTGATGGCGCAGGGGATCAAGCTCTGATCAAGAGACAGGATGAGGATCGTTTCGCATGATTGAAC
AAGATGGATTGCACGCAGGTTCTCCGGCCGCTTGGGTGGAGAGGCTATTCGGCTATGACTGGGCACAACA
GACAATCGGCTGCTCTGATGCCGCCGTGTTCCGGCTGTCAGCGCAGGGGCGCCCGGTTCTTTTTGTCAAG
ACCGACCTGTCCGGTGCCCTGAATGAACTGCAAGACGAGGCAGCGCGGCTATCGTGGCTGGCCACGACGG
GCGTTCCTTGCGCAGCTGTGCTCGACGTTGTCACTGAAGCGGGAAGGGACTGGCTGCTATTGGGCGAAGT
GCCGGGGCAGGATCTCCTGTCATCTCACCTTGCTCCTGCCGAGAAAGTATCCATCATGGCTGATGCAATG
CGGCGGCTGCATACGCTTGATCCGGCTACCTGCCCATTCGACCACCAAGCGAAACATCGCATCGAGCGAG
CACGTACTCGGATGGAAGCCGGTCTTGTCGATCAGGATGATCTGGACGAAGAGCATCAGGGGCTCGCGCC
AGCCGAACTGTTCGCCAGGCTCAAGGCGAGCATGCCCGACGGCGAGGATCTCGTCGTGACCCATGGCGAT
GCCTGCTTGCCGAATATCATGGTGGAAAATGGCCGCTTTTCTGGATTCATCGACTGTGGCCGGCTGGGTG
TGGCGGACCGCTATCAGGACATAGCGTTGGCTACCCGTGATATTGCTGAAGAGCTTGGCGGCGAATGGGC
TGACCGCTTCCTCGTGCTTTACGGTATCGCCGCTCCCGATTCGCAGCGCATCGCCTTCTATCGCCTTCTT
GACGAGTTCTTCTGAATTATTAACGCTTACAATTTCCTGATGCGGTATTTTCTCCTTACGCATCTGTGCG
GTATTTCACACCGCATACAGGTGGCACTTTTCGGGGAAATGTGCGCGGAACCCCTATTTGTTTATTTTTC
TAAATACATTCAAATATGTATCCGCTCATGAGACAATAACCCTGATAAATGCTTCAATAATAGCACGTGA
GGAGGGCCACCATGGCCAAGTTGACCAGTGCCGTTCCGGTGCTCACCGCGCGCGACGTCGCCGGAGCGGT
CGAGTTCTGGACCGACCGGCTCGGGTTCTCCCGGGACTTCGTGGAGGACGACTTCGCCGGTGTGGTCCGG
GACGACGTGACCCTGTTCATCAGCGCGGTCCAGGACCAGGTGGTGCCGGACAACACCCTGGCCTGGGTGT
GGGTGCGCGGCCTGGACGAGCTGTACGCCGAGTGGTCGGAGGTCGTGTCCACGAACTTCCGGGACGCCTC
CGGGCCGGCCATGACCGAGATCGGCGAGCAGCCGTGGGGGCGGGAGTTCGCCCTGCGCGACCCGGCCGGC
AACTGCGTGCACTTCGTGGCCGAGGAGCAGGACTGACACGTGCTAAAACTTCATTTTTAATTTAAAAGGA
TCTAGGTGAAGATCCTTTTTGATAATCTCATGACCAAAATCCCTTAACGTGAGTTTTCGTTCCACTGAGC
GTCAGACCCCGTAGAAAAGATCAAAGGATCTTCTTGAGATCCTTTTTTTCTGCGCGTAATCTGCTGCTTG
CAAACAAAAAAACCACCGCTACCAGCGGTGGTTTGTTTGCCGGATCAAGAGCTACCAACTCTTTTTCCGA
AGGTAACTGGCTTCAGCAGAGCGCAGATACCAAATACTGTCCTTCTAGTGTAGCCGTAGTTAGGCCACCA
CTTCAAGAACTCTGTAGCACCGCCTACATACCTCGCTCTGCTAATCCTGTTACCAGTGGCTGCTGCCAGT
GGCGATAAGTCGTGTCTTACCGGGTTGGACTCAAGACGATAGTTACCGGATAAGGCGCAGCGGTCGGGCT
GAACGGGGGGTTCGTGCACACAGCCCAGCTTGGAGCGAACGACCTACACCGAACTGAGATACCTACAGCG
TGAGCTATGAGAAAGCGCCACGCTTCCCGAAGGGAGAAAGGCGGACAGGTATCCGGTAAGCGGCAGGGTC
GGAACAGGAGAGCGCACGAGGGAGCTTCCAGGGGGAAACGCCTGGTATCTTTATAGTCCTGTCGGGTTTC
GCCACCTCTGACTTGAGCGTCGATTTTTGTGATGCTCGTCAGGGGGGCGGAGCCTATGGAAAAACGCCAG
CAACGCGGCCTTTTTACGGTTCCTGGCCTTTTGCTGGCCTTTTGCTCACATGTTCTTTCCTGCGTTATCC
CCTGATTCTGTGGATAACCGTATTACCGCCTTTGAGTGAGCTGATACCGCTCGCCGCAGCCGAACGACCG
AGCGCAGCGAGTCAGTGAGCGAGGAAGCGGAAG
Features (pLannotate 1.2.2; 18 found; start..end, strand, type, name):
      2..94      +  CDS            lacI (fragment): lac repressor; lacI; The lac repressor binds to the lac operator to inhibit transcription in E. coli. This inhibition can be relieved by adding lactose or isopropyl-β-D-thiogalactopyranoside (IPTG).
    107..128     +  protein_bind   CAP binding site: CAP binding activates transcription in the presence of cAMP. E. coli catabolite activator protein
    143..173     +  promoter       lac promoter: promoter for the E. coli lac operon
    181..197     +  protein_bind   lac operator: The lac repressor binds to the lac operator to inhibit transcription in E. coli. This inhibition can be relieved by adding lactose or isopropyl-β-D-thiogalactopyranoside (IPTG). lac repressor encoded by lacI
    239..257     +  promoter       SP6 promoter: promoter for bacteriophage SP6 RNA polymerase
    343..1059    +  CDS            Clover: Clover is a basic (constitutively fluorescent) green/yellow fluorescent protein published in 2012, derived from Aequorea victoria. It is reported to be a rapidly-maturing weak dimer with high acid sensitivity.
   1075..1093    -  promoter       SP6 promoter: promoter for bacteriophage SP6 RNA polymerase
   1102..1149    +  CDS            hCL1: non-ORF yeast peptide conferring ubiquitin-dependent degradation human codon-optimized
   1156..1272    +  CDS            hPEST: PEST degradation sequence from mouse ornithine decarboxylase human codon-optimized
   1401..1419    -  promoter       T7 promoter: promoter for bacteriophage T7 RNA polymerase
   1422..1569    +  CDS            lacZα (fragment): LacZα fragment of β-galactosidase; lacZ fragment
   1579..1882    +  CDS            ccdB (fragment): CcdB, a bacterial toxin that poisons DNA gyrase; ccdB; Plasmids containing the ccdB gene cannot be propagated in standard E. coli strains.
   1930..2199    +  CDS            tnpA (fragment): TN5P_ECOLX - Also known as tnp. Experimental evidence at protein level: Swiss-Prot protein existence level 1. Mediates transposition of transposon Tn5 by a 'cut and paste' mechanism. First, the monomeric transposase binds the 19 bp inverted DNA repeats flanking the transposon. Then, dimerization of the DNA- bound transposase creates a synaptic DNA complex. After nicking of the first DNA strand, excision of the transposon proceeds through a series of intermediates. The transposase then mediates the insertion of the transposon at a new site by strand transfer. The activity of the wild- type tran
   2231..3025    +  CDS            NeoR/KanR: aminoglycoside phosphotransferase from Tn5; aph(3')-II (or nptII); confers resistance to neomycin, kanamycin, and G418 (Geneticin®)
   3046..3097    -  misc_feature   bom (fragment): basis of mobility region from pBR322
   3124..3212    +  promoter       AmpR promoter (fragment): bla
   3232..3606    +  CDS            BleoR: antibiotic-binding protein; Sh ble from Streptoalloteichus hindustanus; confers resistance to bleomycin, phleomycin, and Zeocin™
   3744..4332    +  rep_origin     ori: high-copy-number ColE1/pMB1/pBR322/pUC origin of replication
