[The description below was written by a language model from this plasmid's Addgene catalogue record and pLannotate feature annotations shown in this document.]
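Description:
TOPO CloverCP is a small bacterial cloning plasmid (about 4.5 kb) built on a "TOPO 2-5" backbone. It serves as a donor module in the GMAP modular assembly platform, which uses Gibson-type assembly to build larger DNA constructs from standardised parts. It replicates in E. coli from a high-copy ColE1/pUC-type origin and is selected with kanamycin through the Tn5-derived NeoR/KanR aminoglycoside phosphotransferase gene. The feature table also shows a BleoR (Sh ble) cassette conferring Zeocin/bleomycin resistance. Backbone remnants typical of a TOPO-style vector are also annotated, namely fragments of lacI, lacZα, ccdB, the Tn5 transposase and the bom region. Since ccdB is annotated only as a fragment downstream of the insert, it is probably a leftover of the vector's original lacZα–ccdB selection cassette rather than a working toxin gene.

The payload is a 936 bp CloverCP insert introduced by Gibson cloning. It consists of the green/yellow fluorescent protein Clover, an Aequorea victoria derivative, followed at its C terminus by the "CP" degradation domain. The annotation resolves this domain into the human codon-optimised hCL1 degron and the hPEST sequence from mouse ornithine decarboxylase. Together these destabilise the reporter so that fluorescence tracks recent expression more closely than a long-lived fluorescent protein would. The insert lies downstream of the lac promoter, with its CAP binding site and lac operator, which the record lists as the promoter. SP6 and T7 phage promoters are annotated around the cloning site, and a short SP6-like match also falls between Clover and the degrons. According to the record, the plasmid is used to generate a GMAP-compatible CloverCP gene fragment for assembly into other vectors, not as a final expression construct.
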