Addgene plasmid #68444: TOPO CloverCP
Purpose: TOPO construct expressing CloverCP for generation of GMAP-compatible gene
Depositing lab: Tyler Jacks. Depositing organization: Massachusetts Institute of Technology. Publication: A Modular Assembly Platform for Rapid Generation of DNA Constructs. Akama-Garren EH, Joshi NS, Tammela T, Chang GP, Wagner BL, Lee DY, Rideout Iii WM, Papagiannakopoulos T, Xue W, Jacks T. Sci Rep. 2016 Feb 18;6:16836. doi: 10.1038/srep16836. PubMed 26887506.
Backbone
  Vector backbone: TOPO 2-5
  Backbone size w/o insert (bp): 3524
  Vector type: Bacterial Expression ; GMAP
Growth in bacteria
  Bacterial resistance: Kanamycin, 50 μg/mL
  Growth temperature: 37°C
  Growth strain: Stbl3
  Copy number: Unknown
Gene/Insert
  Gene/Insert name: CloverCP
  Insert size (bp): 936
  Promoter: Plac
  Tag / fusion protein: "CP" degradation domain (C terminal on insert)
  Cloning method: Gibson Cloning
  Sequencing primers: 5′ CTAACTCGAACGCTAGCTGTGCGATCGTTT; 3′ AGAGTAATTCAACCCCAAACAACAACGTTT
Terms and licenses: Academic/Nonprofit Terms; Industry Terms: Not Available to Industry
How to cite: TOPO CloverCP was a gift from Tyler Jacks (Addgene plasmid # 68444 ; http://n2t.net/addgene:68444 ; RRID:Addgene_68444)
