>Addgene plasmid #68444 | TOPO CloverCP | addgene partial sequence | sequence record 123242 | ccdb-rev 5'-ATATGCACCACCGGGTAAAG-3'
GCAGACGTGCACTGGCCAGGGGGATCACCATCCGTCGCCCCGGCGTGTCAATAATATCACTCTGTACATC
CACAAACAGACGATAACGGCTCTCTCTTTTATAGGTGTAAACCTTAAACTGCCGTACGTATAGGCTGCGC
AACTGTTGGGAAGGGCGATCGGTGCGGGCCTCTTCGCTATTACGCCAGCTGGCGAAAGGGGGATGTGCTG
CAAGGCGATTAAGTTGGGTAACGCCAGGGTTTTCCCAGTCACGACGTTGTAAAACGACGGCCAGTGAATT
GTAATACGACTCACTATAGGGCGAATTGGGCCCTCTAGATGCATGCTCGAGCGGCCGCCAGTGTGATGGA
TATCTGCAGAATTCCAGCACACTGGCGGCCGTTACTAGTGGATCCAGAGTAATTCAACCCCAAACAACAA
CGTTTTTAGACGTTGATCCTGGCGCTGGCGCAAGCAGCAGGGTGTCTATCCATGCCGCTCTCCTGGGCGC
AGCTCATGGGCAGGGTGCCGGCGGCCTGCTCCTCCACCTCGGGAGGGAAGCCGTGGCTGTTAAGGTGGAT
CACAAAGTGGCTTAAGCTACTGAACCAGTTCTTGCAAGCAGAATTGCATTTAGGTGACACTATAGAATAG
GGCCCTCTAGACTTGTACAGCTCGTCCATGCCATGTGTAATCCCGGCGGCGGTCACGAACTCCAGCAGGA
CCATGTGATCGCGCTTCTCGTTGGGGTCTTTGCTCAGGGCGGACTGATGGCTCAGGTAGTGGTTGTCGGG
CAGCAGCACGGGGCCGTCGCCGATGGGGGTGTTCTGCTGGTAGTGGTCGGCGAGCTGCACGCTGCCGTCC
TCAACGTTGTGGCGGATCTTGAAGTTAGCCTTGATGCCGTTCTTCTGCTTGTCGGCCGTGATATAGACGT
TGTGGCTGTTGAAGTTGTACTCCAGCTTGTGCCCCAGGATGTTGCCGTCCTCCTTGAAGTCGATGCCCTT
CAGCTCGATGCGGTTC
