>Addgene plasmid #68444 | TOPO CloverCP | addgene partial sequence | sequence record 123244 | pBR322ori-F 5'-GGGAAACGCCTGGTATCTTT-3'
TCTGACTTGAGCGTCGATTTTTGTGATGCTCGTCAGGGGGGCGGAGCCTATGGAAAAACGCCAGCAACGC
GGCCTTTTTACGGTTCCTGGCCTTTTGCTGGCCTTTTGCTCACATGTTCTTTCCTGCGTTATCCCCTGAT
TCTGTGGATAACCGTATTACCGCCTTTGAGTGAGCTGATACCGCTCGCCGCAGCCGAACGACCGAGCGCA
GCGAGTCAGTGAGCGAGGAAGCGGAAGAGCGCCCAATACGCAAACCGCCTCTCCCCGCGCGTTGGCCGAT
TCATTAATGCAGCTGGCACGACAGGTTTCCCGACTGGAAAGCGGGCAGTGAGCGCAACGCAATTAATGTG
AGTTAGCTCACTCATTAGGCACCCCAGGCTTTACACTTTATGCTTCCGGCTCGTATGTTGTGTGGAATTG
TGAGCGGATAACAATTTCACACAGGAAACAGCTATGACCATGATTACGCCAAGCTATTTAGGTGACACTA
TAGAATACTCAAGCTATGCATCAAGCTTGGTACCGAGCTCGGATCCTAACTCGAACGCTAGCTGTGCGAT
CGTTTTTAATTAAGCCACCATGGTGAGCAAGGGCGAGGAGCTGTTCACCGGGGTGGTGCCCATCCTGGTC
GAGCTGGACGGCGACGTAAACGGCCACAAGTTCAGCGTCCGCGGCGAGGGCGAGGGCGATGCCACCAACG
GCAAGCTGACCCTGAAGTTCATCTGCACCACCGGCAAGCTGCCCGTGCCCTGGCCCACCCTCGTGACCAC
CTTCGGCTACGGCGTGGCCTGCTTCAGCCGCTACCCCGACCACATGAAGCAGCACGACTTCTTCAAGTCC
GCCATGCCCGAAGGCTACGTCCAGGAGCGCACCATCTCTTTCAAGGACGACGGTACCTACAAGACCCGCG
CCGAGGTGAAGTTCGAGGGCGACACCCTGGTGAACCGCATCGAGCTGAAGGGCATCGACTTCAAGGAGGA
CGGCAACATCCTGGGGCACAAGCTGGAGTACAACTTCAACAGCCACAACGTCTATATCACGGCCGACAAG
CAGAAGAACGGCATCAAGGCTAACTTCAAGATCCGCCACAACGTTGAGGACGG
